>Addgene plasmid #158049 | PLX306 iCre tetO NICD rtTA | addgene full sequence | sequence record 313641 | Addgene NGS Result
GAGTTTACTCCCTATCAGTGATAGAGAACGTATGTCGAGTTTACTCCCTATCAGTGATAGAGAACGATGT
CGAGTTTACTCCCTATCAGTGATAGAGAACGTATGTCGAGTTTACTCCCTATCAGTGATAGAGAACGTAT
GTCGAGTTTACTCCCTATCAGTGATAGAGAACGTATGTCGAGTTTATCCCTATCAGTGATAGAGAACGTA
TGTCGAGTTTACTCCCTATCAGTGATAGAGAACGTATGTCGAGGTAGGCGTGTACGGTGGGAGGCCTATA
TAAGCAGAGCTCGTTTAGTGAACCGTCAGATCGCCTGGAGAATTGGCTAGCGTGCTGCTGTCCCGCAAGC
GCCGGCGGCAGCATGGCCAGCTCTGGTTCCCTGAGGGTTTCAAAGTGTCAGAGGCCAGCAAGAAGAAGCG
GAGAGAGCCCCTCGGCGAGGACTCAGTCGGCCTCAAGCCCCTGAAGAATGCCTCAGATGGTGCTCTGATG
GACGACAATCAGAACGAGTGGGGAGACGAAGACCTGGAGACCAAGAAGTTCCGGTTTGAGGAGCCAGTAG
TTCTCCCTGACCTGAGTGATCAGACTGACCACAGACAGTGGACCCAGCAGCACCTGGACGCTGCTGACCT
GCGCATGTCTGCCATGGCCCCAACACCGCCTCAGGGGGAGGTGGATGCTGACTGCATGGATGTCAATGTT
CGAGGACCAGATGGCTTCACACCCCTCATGATTGCCTCCTGCAGTGGAGGGGGCCTTGAGACAGGCAACA
GTGAAGAAGAAGAAGATGCACCTGCTGTCATCTCTGACTTCATCTACCAGGGCGCCAGCTTGCACAACCA
GACAGACCGCACCGGGGAGACCGCCTTGCACTTGGCTGCCCGATACTCTCGTTCAGATGCTGCAAAGCGC
TTGCTGGAGGCCAGTGCAGATGCCAACATCCAGGACAACATGGGCCGTACTCCGTTACATGCAGCAGTTT
CTGCAGATGCTCAGGGTGTCTTCCAGATCCTGCTCCGGAACAGGGCCACAGATCTGGATGCCCGAATGCA
TGATGGCACAACTCCACTGATCCTGGCTGCGCGCCTGGCCCTGGAGGGCATGCTGGAGGACCTCATCAAC
TCACATGCTGACGTCAATGCCGTGGATGACCTAGGCAAGTCGGCTTTGCATTGGGCGGCCGCGGTGAACA
ATGTGGATGCTGCTGTTGTGCTCCTGAAGAACGGAGCCAACAAGGACATGCAGAACAACAAGGAGGAGAC
TCCCCTGTTCCTGGCCGCCCGTGAGGGCAGCTATGAGACTGCCAAAGTGTTGCTGGACCACTTTGCCAAC
CGGGACATCACGGATCACATGGACCGATTGCCGCGGGACATCGCACAGGAGCGTATGCACCACGATATCG
TGCGGCTTTTGGATGAGTACAACCTGGTGCGCAGCCCACAGCTGCATGGCACTGCCCTGGGTGGCACACC
CACTCTGTCTCCCACACTCTGCTCGCCCAATGGCTACCTGGGCAATCTCAAGTCTGCCACACAGGGCAAG
AAGGCCCGCAAGCCCAGCACCAAAGGGCTGGCTTGTGGTAGCAAGGAAGCTAAGGACCTCAAGGCACGGA
GGAAGAAGTCCCAGGATGGCAAGGGCTGCCTGTTGGACAGCTCGAGCATGCTGTCGCCTGTGGACTCCCT
CGAGTCACCCCATGGCTACTTGTCAGATGTGGCCTCGCCACCCCTCCTCCCCTCCCCATTCCAGCAGTCT
CCATCCATGCCTCTCAGCCACCTGCCTGGTATGCCTGACACTCACCTGGGCATCAGCCACTTGAATGTGG
CAGCCAAGCCTGAGATGGCAGCACTGGCTGGAGGTAGCCGGTTGGCCTTTGAGCCACCCCCGCCACGCCT
CTCCCACCTGCCTGTAGCCTCCAGTGCCAGCACAGTGCTGAGTACCAATGGCACGGGGGCTATGAATTTC
ACCGTGGGTGCACCGGCAAGCTTGAATGGCCAGTGTGAGTGGCTTCCCCGGCTCCAGAATGGCATGGTGC
CCAGCCAGTACAACCCACTACGGCCGGGTGTGACGCCGGGCACACTGAGCACACAGGCAGCTGGCCTCCA
GCATAGCATGATGGGGCCACTACACAGCAGCCTCTCCACCAATACCTTGTCCCCGATTATTTACCAGGGC
CTGCCCAACACACGGCTGGCAACACAGCCTCACCTGGTGCAGACCCAGCAGGTGCAGCCACAGAACTTAC
AGCTCCAGCCTCAGAACCTGCAGCCACCATCACAGCCACACCTCAGTGTGAGCTCGGCAGCCAATGGGCA
CCTGGGCCGGAGCTTCTTGAGTGGGGAGCCCAGTCAGGCAGATGTACAACCGCTGGGCCCCAGCAGTCTG
CCTGTGCACACCATTCTGCCCCAGGAAAGCCAGGCCCTGCCCACATCACTGCCATCCTCCATGGTCCCAC
CCATGACCACTACCCAGTTCCTGACCCCTCCTTCCCAGCACAGTTACTCCTCCTCCCCTGTGGACAACAC
CCCCAGCCACCAGCTGCAGGTGCCAGAGCACCCCTTCCTCACCCCATCCCCTGAGTCCCCTGACCAGTGG
TCCAGCTCCTCCCCGCATTCCAACATCTCTGATTGGTCCGAGGGCATCTCCAGCCCGCCCACCACCATGC
CGTCCCAGATCACCCACATTCCAGAGGCATTTAAAGGAAAGCCAATCCCAAACCCACTCCTAGGTCTCGA
CAGTACAGCATAGACCGGTCCACCACCACCACCACCACTAAGGATCCGGGGTTGGGGTTGCGCCTTTTCC
AAGGCAGCCCTGGGTTTGCGCAGGGACGCGGCTGCTCTGGGCGTGGTTCCGGGAAACGCAGCGGCGCCGA
CCCTGGGTCTCGCACATTCTTCACGTCCGTTCGCAGCGTCACCCGGATCTTCGCCGCTACCCTTGTGGGC
CCCCCGGCGACGCTTCCTGCTCCGCCCCTAAGTCGGGAAGGTTCCTTGCGGTTCGCGGCGTGCCGGACGT
GACAAACGGAAGCCGCACGTCTCACTAGTACCCTCGCAGACGGACAGCGCCAGGGAGCAATGGCAGCGCG
CCGACCGCGATGGGCTGTGGCCAATAGCGGCTGCTCAGCAGGGCGCGCCGAGAGCAGCGGCCGGGAAGGG
GCGGTGCGGGAGGCGGGGTGTGGGGCGGTAGTGTGGGCCCTGTTCCTGCCCGCGCGGTGTTCCGCATTCT
GCAAGCCTCCGGAGCGCACGTCGGCAGTCGGCTCCCTCGTTGACCGAATCACCGACCTCTCTCCCCAGGG
TTTAAACATGGTCTCCAACCTGCTGACTGTGCACCAAAACCTGCCTGCCCTCCCTGTGGATGCCACCTCT
GATGAAGTCAGGAAGAACCTGATGGACATGTTCAGGGACAGGCAGGCCTTCTCTGAACACACCTGGAAGA
TGCTCCTGTCTGTGTGCAGATCCTGGGCTGCCTGGTGCAAGCTGAACAACAGGAAATGGTTCCCTGCTGA
ACCTGAGGATGTGAGGGACTACCTCCTGTACCTGCAAGCCAGAGGCCTGGCTGTGAAGACCATCCAACAG
CACCTGGGCCAGCTCAACATGCTGCACAGGAGATCTGGCCTGCCTCGCCCTTCTGACTCCAATGCTGTGT
CCCTGGTGATGAGGAGAATCAGAAAGGAGAATGTGGATGCTGGGGAGAGAGCCAAGCAGGCCCTGGCCTT
TGAACGCACTGACTTTGACCAAGTCAGATCCCTGATGGAGAACTCTGACAGATGCCAGGACATCAGGAAC
CTGGCCTTCCTGGGCATTGCCTACAACACCCTGCTGCGCATTGCCGAAATTGCCAGAATCAGAGTGAAGG
ACATCTCCCGCACCGATGGTGGGAGAATGCTGATCCACATTGGCAGGACCAAGACCCTGGTGTCCACAGC
TGGTGTGGAGAAGGCCCTGTCCCTGGGGGTTACCAAGCTGGTGGAGAGATGGATCTCTGTGTCTGGTGTG
GCTGATGACCCCAACAACTACCTGTTCTGCCGGGTCAGAAAGAATGGTGTGGCTGCCCCTTCTGCCACCT
CCCAACTGTCCACCCGGGCCCTGGAAGGGATCTTTGAGGCCACCCACCGCCTGATCTATGGTGCCAAGGA
TGACTCTGGGCAGAGATACCTGGCCTGGTCTGGCCACTCTGCCAGAGTGGGTGCTGCCAGGGACATGGCC
AGGGCTGGTGTGTCCATCCCTGAAATCATGCAGGCTGGTGGCTGGACCAATGTGAACATTGTGATGAACT
ACATCAGAAACCTGGACTCTGAGACTGGGGCCATGGTGAGGCTTCTAGAGGATGGGGATGGCTCCGGAGA
ATTCGCCACGAACTTCTCTCTGTTAAAGCAAGCAGGAGACGTGGAAGAAAACCCCGGTCCCATGTCTAGA
CTGGACAAGAGCAAAGTCATAAACGGAGCTCTGGAATTACTCAATGGTGTCGGTATCGAAGGCCTGACGA
CAAGGAAACTCGCTCAAAAGCTGGGAGTTGAGCAGCCTACCCTGTACTGGCACGTGAAGAACAAGCGGGC
CCTGCTCGATGCCCTGCCAATCGAGATGCTGGACAGGCATCATACCCACTTCTGCCCCCTGGAAGGCGAG
TCATGGCAAGACTTTCTGCGGAACAACGCCAAGTCATACCGCTGTGCTCTCCTCTCACATCGCGACGGGG
CTAAAGTGCATCTCGGCACCCGCCCAACAGAGAAACAGTACGAAACCCTGGAAAATCAGCTCGCGTTCCT
GTGTCAGCAAGGCTTCTCCCTGGAGAACGCACTGTACGCTCTGTCCGCCGTGGGCCACTTTACACTGGGC
TGCGTATTGGAGGAACAGGAGCATCAAGTAGCAAAAGAGGAAAGAGAGACACCTACCACCGATTCTATGC
CCCCACTTCTGAGACAAGCAATTGAGCTGTTCGACCGGCAGGGAGCCGAACCTGCCTTCCTTTTCGGCCT
GGAACTAATCATATGTGGCCTGGAGAAACAGCTAAAGTGCGAAAGCGGCGGGCCGACCGACGCCCTTGAC
GATTTTGACTTAGACATGCTCCCAGCCGATGCCCTTGACGACTTTGACCTTGATATGCTGCCTGCTGACG
CTCTTGACGATTTTGACCTTGACATGCTCCCCGGGTAACTAAGTAAGGATCGATCCAAGATATCGTATTC
TTAACTATGTTGCTCCTTTTACGCTATGTGGATACGCTGCTTTAATGCCTTTGTATCATGCTATTGCTTC
CCGTATGGCTTTCATTTTCTCCTCCTTGTATAAATCCTGGTTGCTGTCTCTTTATGAGGAGTTGTGGCCC
GTTGTCAGGCAACGTGGCGTGGTGTGCACTGTGTTTGCTGACGCAACCCCCACTGGTTGGGGCATTGCCA
CCACCTGTCAGCTCCTTTCCGGGACTTTCGCTTTCCCCCTCCCTATTGCCACGGCGGAACTCATCGCCGC
CTGCCTTGCCCGCTGCTGGACAGGGGCTCGGCTGTTGGGCACTGACAATTCCGTGGTGTTGTCGGGGAAG
CTGACGTCCTTTCCATGGCTGCTCGCCTGTGTTGCCACCTGGATTCTGCGCGGGACGTCCTTCTGCTACG
TCCCTTCGGCCCTCAATCCAGCGGACCTTCCTTCCCGCGGCCTGCTGCCGGCTCTGCGGCCTCTTCCGCG
TCTTCGCCTTCGCCCTCAGACGAGTCGGATCTCCCTTTGGGCCGCCTCCCCGCCTGTTTCGCCTCGGCGT
CCGGACTAGAGGTACCTTTAAGACCAATGACTTACAAGGCAGCTGTAGATCTTAGCCACTTTTTAAAAGA
AAAGGGGGGACTGGAAGGGCTAATTCACTCCCAACGAAGACAAGATCTGCTTTTTGCTTGTACTGGGTCT
CTCTGGTTAGACCAGATCTGAGCCTGGGAGCTCTCTGGCTAACTAGGGAACCCACTGCTTAAGCCTCAAT
AAAGCTTGCCTTGAGTGCTTCAAGTAGTGTGTGCCCGTCTGTTGTGTGACTCTGGTAACTAGAGATCCCT
CAGACCCTTTTAGTCAGTGTGGAAAATCTCTAGCAGTAGTAGTTCATGTCATCTTATTATTCAGTATTTA
TAACTTGCAAAGAAATGAATATCAGAGAGTGAGAGGAACTTGTTTATTGCAGCTTATAATGGTTACAAAT
AAAGCAATAGCATCACAAATTTCACAAATAAAGCATTTTTTTCACTGCATTCTAGTTGTGGTTTGTCCAA
ACTCATCAATGTATCTTATCATGTCTGGCTCTAGCTATCCCGCCCCTAACTCCGCCCATCCCGCCCCTAA
CTCCGCCCAGTTCCGCCCATTCTCCGCCCCATGGCTGACTAATTTTTTTTATTTATGCAGAGGCCGAGGC
CGCCTCGGCCTCTGAGCTATTCCAGAAGTAGTGAGGAGGCTTTTTTGGAGGCCTTTCAAATATGTATCCG
CTCATGAGACAATAACCCTGATAAATGCTTCAATAATATTGAAAAAGGAAGAGTATGAGTATTCAACATT
TCCGTGTCGCCCTTATTCCCTTTTTTGCGGCATTTTGCCTTCCTGTTTTTGCTCACCCAGAAACGCTGGT
GAAAGTAAAAGATGCTGAAGATCAGTTGGGTGCACGAGTGGGTTACATCGAACTGGATCTCAACAGCGGT
AAGATCCTTGAGAGTTTTCGCCCCGAAGAACGTTTTCCAATGATGAGCACTTTTAAAGTTCTGCTATGTG
GCGCGGTATTATCCCGTATTGACGCCGGGCAAGAGCAACTCGGTCGCCGCATACACTATTCTCAGAATGA
CTTGGTTGAGTACTCACCAGTCACAGAAAAGCATCTTACGGATGGCATGACAGTAAGAGAATTATGCAGT
GCTGCCATAACCATGAGTGATAACACTGCGGCCAACTTACTTCTGACAACGATCGGAGGACCGAAGGAGC
TAACCGCTTTTTTGCACAACATGGGGGATCATGTAACTCGCCTTGATCGTTGGGAACCGGAGCTGAATGA
AGCCATACCAAACGACGAGCGTGACACCACGATGCCTGTAGCAATGGCAACAACGTTGCGCAAACTATTA
ACTGGCGAACTACTTACTCTAGCTTCCCGGCAACAATTAATAGACTGGATGGAGGCGGATAAAGTTGCAG
GACCACTTCTGCGCTCGGCCCTTCCGGCTGGCTGGTTTATTGCTGATAAATCTGGAGCCGGTGAGCGTGG
GTCTCGCGGTATCATTGCAGCACTGGGGCCAGATGGTAAGCCCTCCCGTATCGTAGTTATCTACACGACG
GGGAGTCAGGCAACTATGGATGAACGAAATAGACAGATCGCTGAGATAGGTGCCTCACTGATTAAGCATT
GGTAACTGTCAGACCAAGTTTACTCATATATACTTTAGATTGATTTAAAACTTCATTTTTAATTTAAAAG
GATCTAGGTGAAGATCCTTTTTGATAATCTCATGACCAAAATCCCTTAACGTGAGTTTTCGTTCCACTGA
GCGTCAGACCCCGTAGAAAAGATCAAAGGATCTTCTTGAGATCCTTTTTTTCTGCGCGTAATCTGCTGCT
TGCAAACAAAAAAACCACCGCTACCAGCGGTGGTTTGTTTGCCGGATCAAGAGCTACCAACTCTTTTTCC
GAAGGTAACTGGCTTCAGCAGAGCGCAGATACCAAATACTGTTCTTCTAGTGTAGCCGTAGTTAGGCCAC
CACTTCAAGAACTCTGTAGCACCGCCTACATACCTCGCTCTGCTAATCCTGTTACCAGTGGCTGCTGCCA
GTGGCGATAAGTCGTGTCTTACCGGGTTGGACTCAAGACGATAGTTACCGGATAAGGCGCAGCGGTCGGG
CTGAACGGGGGGTTCGTGCACACAGCCCAGCTTGGAGCGAACGACCTACACCGAACTGAGATACCTACAG
CGTGAGCTATGAGAAAGCGCCACGCTTCCCGAAGGGAGAAAGGCGGACAGGTATCCGGTAAGCGGCAGGG
TCGGAACAGGAGAGCGCACGAGGGAGCTTCCAGGGGGAAACGCCTGGTATCTTTATAGTCCTGTCGGGTT
TCGCCACCTCTGACTTGAGCGTCGATTTTTGTGATGCTCGTCAGGGGGGCGGAGCCTATGGAAAAACGCC
AGCAACGCGGCCTTTTTACGGTTCCTGGCCTTTTGCTGGCCTTTTGCTCACATGTTCTTTCCTGCGTTAT
CCCCTGATTCTGTGGATAACCGTATTACCGCCTTTGAGTGAGCTGATACCGCTCGCCGCAGCCGAACGAC
CGAGCGCAGCGAGTCAGTGAGCGAGGAAGCGGAAGAGCGCCCAATACGCAAACCGCCTCTCCCCGCGCGT
TGGCCGATTCATTAATGCAGCTGGCACGACAGGTTTCCCGACTGGAAAGCGGGCAGTGAGCGCAACGCAA
TTAATGTGAGTTAGCTCACTCATTAGGCACCCCAGGCTTTACACTTTATGCTTCCGGCTCGTATGTTGTG
TGGAATTGTGAGCGGATAACAATTTCACACAGGAAACAGCTATGACCATGATTACGCCAAGCGCGCAATT
AACCCTCACTAAAGGGAACAAAAGCTGGAGCTGCAAGCTTAATGTAGTCTTATGCAATACTCTTGTAGTC
TTGCAACATGGTAACGATGAGTTAGCAACATGCCTTACAAGGAGAGAAAAAGCACCGTGCATGCCGATTG
GTGGAAGTAAGGTGGTACGATCGTGCCTTATTAGGAAGGCAACAGACGGGTCTGACATGGATTGGACGAA
CCACTGAATTGCCGCATTGCAGAGATATTGTATTTAAGTGCCTAGCTCGATACATAAACGGGTCTCTCTG
GTTAGACCAGATCTGAGCCTGGGAGCTCTCTGGCTAACTAGGGAACCCACTGCTTAAGCCTCAATAAAGC
TTGCCTTGAGTGCTTCAAGTAGTGTGTGCCCGTCTGTTGTGTGACTCTGGTAACTAGAGATCCCTCAGAC
CCTTTTAGTCAGTGTGGAAAATCTCTAGCAGTGGCGCCCGAACAGGGACTTGAAAGCGAAAGGGAAACCA
GAGGAGCTCTCTCGACGCAGGACTCGGCTTGCTGAAGCGCGCACGGCAAGAGGCGAGGGGCGGCGACTGG
TGAGTACGCCAAAAATTTTGACTAGCGGAGGCTAGAAGGAGAGAGATGGGTGCGAGAGCGTCAGTATTAA
GCGGGGGAGAATTAGATCGCGATGGGAAAAAATTCGGTTAAGGCCAGGGGGAAAGAAAAAATATAAATTA
AAACATATAGTATGGGCAAGCAGGGAGCTAGAACGATTCGCAGTTAATCCTGGCCTGTTAGAAACATCAG
AAGGCTGTAGACAAATACTGGGACAGCTACAACCATCCCTTCAGACAGGATCAGAAGAACTTAGATCATT
ATATAATACAGTAGCAACCCTCTATTGTGTGCATCAAAGGATAGAGATAAAAGACACCAAGGAAGCTTTA
GACAAGATAGAGGAAGAGCAAAACAAAAGTAAGACCACCGCACAGCAAGCGGCCGCTGATCTTCAGACCT
GGAGGAGGAGATATGAGGGACAATTGGAGAAGTGAATTATATAAATATAAAGTAGTAAAAATTGAACCAT
TAGGAGTAGCACCCACCAAGGCAAAGAGAAGAGTGGTGCAGAGAGAAAAAAGAGCAGTGGGAATAGGAGC
TTTGTTCCTTGGGTTCTTGGGAGCAGCAGGAAGCACTATGGGCGCAGCGTCAATGACGCTGACGGTACAG
GCCAGACAATTATTGTCTGGTATAGTGCAGCAGCAGAACAATTTGCTGAGGGCTATTGAGGCGCAACAGC
ATCTGTTGCAACTCACAGTCTGGGGCATCAAGCAGCTCCAGGCAAGAATCCTGGCTGTGGAAAGATACCT
AAAGGATCAACAGCTCCTGGGGATTTGGGGTTGCTCTGGAAAACTCATTTGCACCACTGCTGTGCCTTGG
AATGCTAGTTGGAGTAATAAATCTCTGGAACAGATTTGGAATCACACGACCTGGATGGAGTGGGACAGAG
AAATTAACAATTACACAAGCTTAATACACTCCTTAATTGAAGAATCGCAAAACCAGCAAGAAAAGAATGA
ACAAGAATTATTGGAATTAGATAAATGGGCAAGTTTGTGGAATTGGTTTAACATAACAAATTGGCTGTGG
TATATAAAATTATTCATAATGATAGTAGGAGGCTTGGTAGGTTTAAGAATAGTTTTTGCTGTACTTTCTA
TAGTGAATAGAGTTAGGCAGGGATATTCACCATTATCGTTTCAGACCCACCTCCCAACCCCGAGGGGACA
ATTCTCGACCTCGAGACAAATGGCAGTATTCATCCACAATTTTAAAAGAAAAGGGGGGATTGGGGGGTAC
AGTGCAGGGGAAAGAATAGTAGACATAATAGCAACAGACATACAAACTAAAGAATTACAAAAACAAATTA
CAAAAATTCAAAATTTTCGGGTTTATTACAGGGACAGCAGAGATCCACTTTGGCCGCGAATCGATATGTC
Features (pLannotate 1.2.2; 28 found; start..end, strand, type, name):
      1..315     +  promoter       tight TRE promoter: Tet-responsive promoter PTight, consisting of seven tet operator sequences followed by the minimal CMV promoter
    332..2695    +  CDS            Notch1 (fragment): NOTC1_MOUSE - Also known as Motch From Mus musculus (Mouse).
   2750..2768    +  CDS            9xHis (fragment): 9xHis affinity tag
   2778..3288    +  promoter       hPGK promoter: human phosphoglycerate kinase 1 promoter
   3304..4329    +  CDS            cre: RECR_BPP1 - Experimental evidence at protein level: Swiss-Prot protein existence level 1. Catalyzes site-specific recombination between two 34-base- pair LOXP sites. Its role is to maintain the phage genome as a monomeric unit-copy plasmid in the lysogenic state. From Escherichia phage P1 (Bacteriophage P1).
   4345..4400    +  CDS            P2A (fragment): 2A peptide from porcine teschovirus-1 polyprotein Eukaryotic ribosomes fail to insert a peptide bond between the Gly and Pro residues, yielding separate polypeptides.
   4402..5099    +  CDS            rtTA3 (fragment): reverse tetracycline transactivator 3 activates expression from Tet-responsive promoters in the presence of doxycycline
   5029..5139    +  CDS            VP48: 3 tandem repeats of the minimal activation domain of herpes simplex virus VP16 (Cheng et al., 2013)
   5175..5723    +  misc_feature   WPRE (fragment): woodchuck hepatitis virus posttranscriptional regulatory element
   5749..5820    +  CDS            nef (fragment): NEF_HV1Z2 - Experimental evidence at protein level: Swiss-Prot protein existence level 1. Extracellular Nef protein targets CD4(+) T-lymphocytes for apoptosis by interacting with CXCR4 surface receptors. From Human immunodeficiency virus type 1 group M subtype D (isolate Z2/CDC-Z34) (HIV-1).
   5822..6055    +  LTR            3' LTR (ΔU3): self-inactivating 3' long terminal repeat (LTR) from HIV-1
   6127..6248    +  polyA_signal   SV40 poly(A) signal: SV40 polyadenylation signal
   6288..6423    +  rep_origin     SV40 ori: SV40 origin of replication
   6431..6494    +  promoter       AmpR promoter: bla
   6495..7355    +  CDS            AmpR: β-lactamase; bla; confers resistance to ampicillin, carbenicillin, and related antibiotics
   7526..8114    +  rep_origin     ori: high-copy-number ColE1/pMB1/pBR322/pUC origin of replication
   8297..8389    +  CDS            lacI (fragment): lac repressor; lacI; The lac repressor binds to the lac operator to inhibit transcription in E. coli. This inhibition can be relieved by adding lactose or isopropyl-β-D-thiogalactopyranoside (IPTG).
   8402..8423    +  protein_bind   CAP binding site: CAP binding activates transcription in the presence of cAMP. E. coli catabolite activator protein
   8438..8468    +  promoter       lac promoter: promoter for the E. coli lac operon
   8476..8492    +  protein_bind   lac operator: The lac repressor binds to the lac operator to inhibit transcription in E. coli. This inhibition can be relieved by adding lactose or isopropyl-β-D-thiogalactopyranoside (IPTG). lac repressor encoded by lacI
   8537..8555    +  promoter       T3 promoter: promoter for bacteriophage T3 RNA polymerase
   8583..8809    +  promoter       RSV promoter: Rous sarcoma virus enhancer/promoter
   8810..8990    +  LTR            5' LTR (truncated): truncated 5' long terminal repeat (LTR) from HIV-1
   9037..9162    +  misc_feature   HIV-1 Ψ: packaging signal of human immunodeficiency virus type 1
   9146..9509    +  CDS            HIV-1 gag (fragment): gag protein from human immunodeficiency virus 1; gag
   9655..9888    +  misc_feature   RRE: The Rev response element (RRE) of HIV-1 allows for Rev-dependent mRNA export from the nucleus to the cytoplasm.
  10265..10289   +  CDS            Rev (fragment): human immunodeficiency virus 1 (HIV-1) Rev protein; rev; enhances nuclear export of unspliced and incompletely spliced viral mRNAs
  10330..10447   +  misc_feature   cPPT/CTS: central polypurine tract and central termination sequence of HIV-1
