[The description below was written by a language model from this plasmid's Addgene catalogue record and pLannotate feature annotations shown in this document.]
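Description:
PLX306 iCre tetO NICD rtTA is a third-generation, self-inactivating HIV-1 lentiviral transfer plasmid of about 10.5 kb, built on the PLX306 iCre backbone for delivery into mammalian cells. The viral portion runs from an RSV promoter-driven truncated 5′ LTR through the Ψ packaging signal, a gag fragment, the Rev response element and the cPPT/CTS, and ends in a WPRE and a ΔU3 3′ LTR followed by an SV40 poly(A) signal. In bacteria it is maintained by a ColE1/pUC-type origin and selected with ampicillin. The catalogue entry lists it as low copy even though the annotated origin is of the high-copy type. An SV40 origin and remnants of lac and T3 promoter elements are also present in the backbone.

The payload consists of two cassettes that make an all-in-one inducible system. A tight TRE promoter (seven tet operators plus a minimal CMV promoter) drives the mouse Notch1 intracellular domain, an insert of roughly 2.4 kb introduced by Gateway cloning. The catalogue records a C-terminal V5 tag. The feature table does not annotate V5 and shows only a short His-tag-like fragment downstream of the Notch1 coding region. Downstream, a human PGK promoter constitutively expresses Cre recombinase linked through a P2A peptide to the reverse tetracycline transactivator rtTA3, so that both proteins are produced from a single transcript. Transduced cells therefore receive Cre, which can recombine loxP-flanked alleles in the host genome, along with rtTA3, which activates the TRE promoter only when doxycycline is present. This allows NICD expression, and hence constitutively active Notch signalling, to be switched on in the same cells that undergo Cre recombination. The associated publication concerns NOTCH signalling in head and neck squamous cell carcinoma.
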