Addgene plasmid #158049: PLX306 iCre tetO NICD rtTA
Purpose: lenti-viral construct with Cre recombinase and doxycycline inducible expression of mouse Notch intracellular domain
Depositing lab: Daniel Schramek. Depositing organization: Sinai Health System. Publication: Rare driver mutations in head and neck squamous cell carcinomas converge on NOTCH signaling. Loganathan SK, Schleicher K, Malik A, Quevedo R, Langille E, Teng K, Oh RH, Rathod B, Tsai R, Samavarchi-Tehrani P, Pugh TJ, Gingras AC, Schramek D. Science. 2020 Mar 13;367(6483):1264-1269. doi: 10.1126/science.aax0902. PubMed 32165588.
Backbone
  Vector backbone: PLX306 iCre
  Vector type: Mammalian Expression
Growth in bacteria
  Bacterial resistance: Ampicillin, 100 μg/mL
  Growth temperature: 30°C
  Growth strain: NEB Stable
  Copy number: Low Copy
Gene/Insert
  Gene/Insert name: mouse Notch Intra Cellular Domain (alt name: NICD)
  Species: M. musculus (mouse)
  Insert size (bp): 2394
  Promoter: tetO promoter
  Tag / fusion protein: V5 (C terminal on insert)
  Cloning method: Gateway Cloning
  Sequencing primers: 5′ tggaaaaggcgcaaccccaacccc
Terms and licenses: Academic/Nonprofit Terms; Industry Terms: Not Available to Industry
How to cite: PLX306 iCre tetO NICD rtTA was a gift from Daniel Schramek (Addgene plasmid # 158049 ; http://n2t.net/addgene:158049 ; RRID:Addgene_158049)
